>Addgene plasmid #106027 | Opto-GPR61 | addgene full sequence | sequence record 220765 | Addgene NGS Result
TCGACGGATCGGGAGATCTCCCGATCCCCTATGGTGCACTCTCAGTACAATCTGCTCTGATGCCGCATAG
TTAAGCCAGTATCTGCTCCCTGCTTGTGTGTTGGAGGTCGCTGAGTAGTGCGCGAGCAAAATTTAAGCTA
CAACAAGGCAAGGCTTGACCGACAATTGCATGAAGAATCTGCTTAGGGTTAGGCGTTTTGCGCTGCTTCG
CGATGTACGGGCCAGATATACGCGTTGACATTGATTATTGACTAGTTATTAATAGTAATCAATTACGGGG
TCATTAGTTCATAGCCCATATATGGAGTTCCGCGTTACATAACTTACGGTAAATGGCCCGCCTGGCTGAC
CGCCCAACGACCCCCGCCCATTGACGTCAATAATGACGTATGTTCCCATAGTAACGCCAATAGGGACTTT
CCATTGACGTCAATGGGTGGAGTATTTACGGTAAACTGCCCACTTGGCAGTACATCAAGTGTATCATATG
CCAAGTACGCCCCCTATTGACGTCAATGACGGTAAATGGCCCGCCTGGCATTATGCCCAGTACATGACCT
TATGGGACTTTCCTACTTGGCAGTACATCTACGTATTAGTCATCGCTATTACCATGGTGATGCGGTTTTG
GCAGTACATCAATGGGCGTGGATAGCGGTTTGACTCACGGGGATTTCCAAGTCTCCACCCCATTGACGTC
AATGGGAGTTTGTTTTGGCACCAAAATCAACGGGACTTTCCAAAATGTCGTAACAACTCCGCCCCATTGA
CGCAAATGGGCGGTAGGCGTGTACGGTGGGAGGTCTATATAAGCAGAGCTCTCTGGCTAACTAGAGAACC
CACTGCTTACTGGCTTATCGAAATTAATACGACTCACTATAGGGAGACACAAGCTGGCTAGCGTTTAAAC
GGGCCCTCTAGACTCGAGCACCATGAAAACGATCATCGCCCTGAGCTACATCTTCTGCCTGGTATTCGCC
ATGTACACCGATATAGAGATGAACAGGCTGGGAAAGGATAGCCTCATGAACGGGACCGAGGGCCCAAACT
TCTACGTGCCTTTCTCCAACAAGACGGGCGTGGTGCGCAGCCCCTTCGAGGCCCCGCAGTACTACCTGGC
GGAGCCATGGCAGTTCTCCATGCTGGCCGCCTACATGTTCCTGCTGATCATGCTTGGCTTCCCCATCAAC
TTCCTCACGCTGTACGTCATCGCCAAGACGCCTGCCCTCCGAAAACTCAACTACATCCTGCTCAACCTGG
CCGTGGCCGACCTCTTCATGGTGTTCGGGGGCTTCACCACCACCCTCTACACCTCTCTGCACGGGTACTT
CGTCTTTGGGCCCACGGGCTGCAACCTGGAGGGCTTCTTTGCCACCTTGGGCGGTGAAATTGCACTGTGG
TCCTTGGTGGTCCTGGCCATCGAGCGGTACGTGGTGGTGGTCCACCCCATGCGCTACGAGGTGCGCATGA
CGCTGGGGCTGGCCATCATGGGCGTCGCCTTCACCTGGGTCATGGCTCTGGCCTGTGCCGCGCCCCCCCT
CGTCGGCTGGTCCAGGTACATCCCGGAGGGCATGCAGTGCTCGTGCGGGATTGACTACTACACGCCCCAC
GAGGAAACCAACAATGAGTCGTTCGTCATCTACATGTTCGTGGTCCACTTCATCATCCCCCTGATTGTCA
TATTCTTCTGCTACGGAAGCATGTTCCGAGTGGCCCGCGTGGCTGCCATGCAGCACGGGCCGCTGCCCAC
GTGGATGGAGACACCCCGGCAACGCTCCGAATCTCTCAGCAGCCGCTCCACGATGGTCACCAGCTCGGGG
GCCCCCCAGACCACCCCACACCGGACGTTTGGGGGAGGGAAAGCAGCACGCATGGTGATCATCATGGTCA
TCGCTTTCCTAATCTGCTGGCTGCCCTACGCTGGGGTGGCGTTCTACATCTTCACCCATCAGGGCTCTGA
CTTTGGCCCCATCTTCATGACCATCCCGGCTTTCTTTGCCAAGACTTCTGCCGTCTACAACCCCGTCATC
TACATCATGATGAACAAGCAGTTCCGCGGGGAGTTGAGCAAGCAGTTTGTCTGCTTCTTCAAGCCAGCTC
CAGAGGAGGAGCTGAGGCTGCCTAGCCGGGAGGGCTCCATTGAGGAGAACTTCCTGCAGTTCCTTCAGGG
GACTGGCTGTCCTTCTGAGTCCTGGGTTTCCCGACCCCTACCCAGCCCCAAGCAGGAGCCACCTGCTGTT
GACTTTCGAATCCCAGGCCAGATAGCTGAGGAAACCTCTGAGTTCCTGGAGCAGCAACTCACCAGCGACA
TCATCATGTCAGACAGCTACCTCCGTCCTGCCGCCTCACCCCGGCTGGAGTCAACAGAAACCAGCCAAGT
GGCGCCTGCCTAAGAATTCCACCACACTGGACTAGTGGATCCGAGCTCGGTACCAAGCTTAAGTTTAAAC
CGCTGATCAGCCTCGACTGTGCCTTCTAGTTGCCAGCCATCTGTTGTTTGCCCCTCCCCCGTGCCTTCCT
TGACCCTGGAAGGTGCCACTCCCACTGTCCTTTCCTAATAAAATGAGGAAATTGCATCGCATTGTCTGAG
TAGGTGTCATTCTATTCTGGGGGGTGGGGTGGGGCAGGACAGCAAGGGGGAGGATTGGGAAGAGAATAGC
AGGCATGCTGGGGATGCGGTGGGCTCTATGGCTTCTGAGGCGGAAAGAACCAGCTGGGGCTCTAGGGGGT
ATCCCC
[124 nt withheld, positions 2737-2860]
C
[91 nt withheld, positions 2862-2952]
A
[49 nt withheld, positions 2954-3002]
CCTTTGACGTTGGAGTCCACGTTCTTT
[37 nt withheld, positions 3030-3066]
ACCCTATCTCGGTCTATTCTTTTGATTTATAAGGGATTTTGCCGATTTCGGCCTATTGGTTAAAAAATGA
GCTGATTTAACAAAAATTTAACGCGAATTAATTCTGTGGAATGTGTGTCAGTTAGGGTGTGGAAAGTCCC
CAGGCTCCCCAGCAGGCAGAAGTATGCAAAGCATGCATCTCAATTAGTCAGCAACCAGGTGTGGAAAGTC
CCCAGGCTCCCCAGCAGGCAGAAGTATGCAAAGCATGCATCTCAATTAGTCAGCAACCATAGTCCCGCCC
CTAACTCCGCCCATCCCGCCCCTAACTCCGCCCAGTTCCGCCCATTCTCCGCCCCATGGCTGACTAATTT
TTTTTATTTATGCAGAGGCCGAGGCCGCCTCTGCCTCTGAGCTATTCCAGAAGTAGTGAGGAGGCTTTTT
TGGAGGCCTAGGCTTTTGCAAAAAGCTCCCGGGAGCTTGTATATCCATTTTCGGATCTGATCAAGAGACA
GGATGAGGATCGTTTCGCATGATTGAACAAGATGGATTGCACGCAGGTTCTCCGGCCGCTTGGGTGGAGA
GGCTATTCGGCTATGACTGGGCACAACAGACAATCGGCTGCTCTGATGCCGCCGTGTTCCGGCTGTCAGC
GCAGGGGCGCCCGGTTCTTTTTGTCAAGACCGACCTGTCCGGTGCCCTGAATGAACTGCAGGACGAGGCA
GCGCGGCTATCGTGGCTGGCCACGACGGGCGTTCCTTGCGCAGCTGTGCTCGACGTTGTCACTGAAGCGG
GAAGGGACTGGCTGCTATTGGGCGAAGTGCCGGGGCAGGATCTCCTGTCATCTCACCTTGCTCCTGCCGA
GAAAGTATCCATCATGGCTGATGCAATGCGGCGGCTGCATACGCTTGATCCGGCTACCTGCCCATTCGAC
CACCAAGCGAAACATCGCATCGAGCGAGCACGTACTCGGATGGAAGCCGGTCTTGTCGATCAGGATGATC
TGGACGAAGAACATCAGGGGCTCGCGCCAGCCGAACTGTTCGCCAGGCTCAAGGCGCGCATGCCCGACGG
CGAGGATCTCGTCGTGACCCATGGCGATGCCTGCTTGCCGAATATCATGGTGGAAAATGGCCGCTTTTCT
GGATTCATCGACTGTGGCCGGCTGGGTGTGGCGGACCGCTATCAGGACATAGCGTTGGCTACCCGTGATA
TTGCTGAAGAACTTGGCGGCGAATGGGCTGACCGCTTCCTCGTGCTTTACGGTATCGCCGCTCCCGATTC
GCAGCGCATCGCCTTCTATCGCCTTCTTGACGAGTTCTTCTGAGCGGGACTCTGGGGTTCGAAATGACCG
ACCAAGCGACGCCCAACCTGCCATCACGAGATTTCGATTCCACCGCCGCCTTCTATGAAAGGTTGGGCTT
CGGAATCGTTTTCCGGGACGCCGGCTGGATGATCCTCCAGCGCGGGGATCTCATGCTGGAGTTCTTCGCC
CACCCCAACTTGTTTATTGCAGCTTATAATGGTTACAAATAAAGCAATAGCATCACAAATTTCACAAATA
AAGCATTTTTTTCACTGCATTCTAGTTGTGGTTTGTCCAAACTCATCAATGTATCTTATCATGTCTGTAT
ACCGTCGACCTCTAGCTAGAGCTTGGCGTAATCATGGTCATAGCTGTTTCCTGTGTGAAATTGTTATCCG
CTCACAATTCCACACAACATACGAGCCGGAAGCATAAAGTGTAAAGCCTGGGGTGCCTAATGAGTGAGCT
AACTCACATTAATTGCGTTGCGCTCACTGCCCGCTTTCCAGTCGGGAAACCTGTCGTGCCAGCTGCATTA
ATGAATCGGCCAACGCGCGGGGAGAGGCGGTTTGCGTATTGGGCGCTCTTGCGCTTCCTCGCTCACTGAC
TCGCTGCGCTCGGTCGTTCGGCTGCGGCGAGCGGTATCAGCTCACTCAAAGGCGGTAATACGGTTATCCA
CAGAATCAGGGGATAACGCAGGAAAGAACATGTGAGCAAAAGGCCAGCAAAAGGCCAGGAACCGTAAAAA
GGCCGCGTTGCTGGCGTTTTTCCATAGGCTCCGCCCCCCTGACGAGCATCACAAAAATCGACGCTCAAGT
CAGAGGTGGCGAAACCCGACAGGACTATAAAGATACCAGGCGTTTCCCCCTGGAAGCTCCCTCGTGCGCT
CTCCTGTTCCGACCCTGCCGCTTACCGGATACCTGTCCGCCTTTCTCCCTTCGGGAAGCGTGGCGCTTTC
TCATAGCTCACGCTGTAGGTATCTCAGTTCGGTGTAGGTCGTTCGCTCCAAGCTGGGCTGTGTGCACGAA
CCCCCCGTTCAGCCCGACCGCTGCGCCTTATCCGGTAACTATCGTCTTGAGTCCAACCCGGTAAGACACG
ACTTATCGCCACTGGCAGCAGCCACTGGTAACAGGATTAGCAGAGCGAGGTATGTAGGCGGTGCTACAGA
GTTCTTGAAGTGGTGGCCTAACTACGGCTACACTAGAAGAACAGTATTTGGTATCTGCGCTCTGCTGAAG
CCAGTTACCTTCGGAAAAAGAGTTGGTAGCTCTTGATCCGGCAAACAAACCACCGCTGGTAGCGGTGGTT
TTTTTGTTTGCAAGCAGCAGATTACGCGCAGAAAAAAAGGATCTCAAGAAGATCCTTTGATCTTTTCTAC
GGGGTCTGACGCTCAGTGGAACGAAAACTCACGTTAAGGGATTTTGGTCATGAGATTATCAAAAAGGATC
TTCACCTAGATCCTTTTAAATTAAAAATGAAGTTTTAAATCAATCTAAAGTATATATGAGTAAACTTGGT
CTGACAGTTACCAATGCTTAATCAGTGAGGCACCTATCTCAGCGATCTGTCTATTTCGTTCATCCATAGT
TGCCTGACTCCCCGTCGTGTAGATAACTACGATACGGGAGGGCTTACCATCTGGCCCCAGTGCTGCAATG
ATACCGCGGGACCCACGCTCACCGGCTCCAGATTTATCAGCAATAAACCAGCCAGCCGGAAGGGCCGAGC
GCAGAAGTGGTCCTGCAACTTTATCCGCCTCCATCCAGTCTATTAATTGTTGCCGGGAAGCTAGAGTAAG
TAGTTCGCCAGTTAATAGTTTGCGCAACGTTGTTGCCATTGCTACAGGCATCGTGGTGTCACGCTCGTCG
TTTGGTATGGCTTCATTCAGCTCCGGTTCCCAACGATCAAGGCGAGTTACATGATCCCCCATGTTGTGCA
AAAAAGCGGTTAGCTCCTTCGGTCCTCCGATCGTTGTCAGAAGTAAGTTGGCCGCAGTGTTATCACTCAT
GGTTATGGCAGCACTGCATAATTCTCTTACTGTCATGCCATCCGTAAGATGCTTTTCTGTGACTGGTGAG
TACTCAACCAAGTCATTCTGAGAATAGTGTATGCGGCGACCGAGTTGCTCTTGCCCGGCGTCAATACGGG
ATAATACCGCGCCACATAGCAGAACTTTAAAAGTGCTCATCATTGGAAAACGTTCTTCGGGGCGAAAACT
CTCAAGGATCTTACCACTGTTGAGATCCAGTTCGATGTAACCCACTCGTGCACCCAACTGATCTTCAGCA
TCTTTTACTTTCACCAGCGTTTCTGGGTGAGCAAAAACAGGAAGGCAAAATGCCGCAAAAAAGGGAATAA
GGGCGACACGGAAATGTTGAATACTCATACTCTTCCTTTTTCAATATTATTGAAGCATTTATCAGGGTTA
TTGTCTCATGAGCGGATACATATTTGAATGTATTTAGAAAAATAAACAAATAGGGGTTCCGCGCACATTT
CCCCGAAAAGTGCCACCTGACG
Features (pLannotate 1.2.2; 20 found; start..end, strand, type, name):
     30..82      -  misc_feature   bom (fragment): basis of mobility region from pBR322
    237..616     +  enhancer       CMV enhancer: human cytomegalovirus immediate early enhancer
    617..820     +  promoter       CMV promoter: human cytomegalovirus (CMV) immediate early promoter
    816..849     +  LTR            5' LTR (truncated) (fragment): truncated 5' long terminal repeat (LTR) from HIV-1
    865..883     +  promoter       T7 promoter: promoter for bacteriophage T7 RNA polymerase
   1026..2057    +  CDS            RHO: OPSD_BOVIN - Experimental evidence at protein level: Swiss-Prot protein existence level 1. Photoreceptor required for image-forming vision at low light intensity. Required for photoreceptor cell viability after birth (By similarity). Light-induced isomerization of 11-cis to all-trans retinal triggers a conformational change that activates signaling via G- proteins (PubMed:10926528, PubMed:12044163, PubMed:11972040, PubMed:16908857, PubMed:16586416, PubMed:17060607, PubMed:17449675, PubMed:18818650, PubMed:21389983, PubMed:22198838, PubMed:23579341, PubMed:25205354, PubMed:27458239). Subsequent
   2467..2578    +  polyA_signal   bGH poly(A) signal: bovine growth hormone polyadenylation signal
   2695..2716    +  promoter       SV40 promoter (fragment): SV40 enhancer and early promoter
   2737..3165    +  rep_origin     f1 ori (sequence partly withheld): f1 bacteriophage origin of replication; arrow indicates direction of (+) strand synthesis
   3179..3508    +  promoter       SV40 promoter: SV40 enhancer and early promoter
   3575..4366    +  CDS            neo: KKA2_KLEPN - Also known as kan, nptII. Experimental evidence at protein level: Swiss-Prot protein existence level 1. Resistance to kanamycin, neomycin, paromomycin, ribostamycin, butirosin and gentamicin B. From Klebsiella pneumoniae.
   4390..4548    +  CDS            ble (fragment): BLE_KLEPN - Experimental evidence at protein level: Swiss-Prot protein existence level 1. Binding protein with a strong affinity to the bleomycin family of antibiotics. Binds to CL990; an antimitotic-antibiotic compound. From Klebsiella pneumoniae.
   4543..4664    +  polyA_signal   SV40 poly(A) signal: SV40 polyadenylation signal
   4737..4753    -  protein_bind   lac operator: The lac repressor binds to the lac operator to inhibit transcription in E. coli. This inhibition can be relieved by adding lactose or isopropyl-β-D-thiogalactopyranoside (IPTG). lac repressor encoded by lacI
   4761..4791    -  promoter       lac promoter: promoter for the E. coli lac operon
   4806..4827    -  protein_bind   CAP binding site: CAP binding activates transcription in the presence of cAMP. E. coli catabolite activator protein
   4840..4932    -  CDS            lacI (fragment): lac repressor; lacI; The lac repressor binds to the lac operator to inhibit transcription in E. coli. This inhibition can be relieved by adding lactose or isopropyl-β-D-thiogalactopyranoside (IPTG).
   5115..5703    -  rep_origin     ori: high-copy-number ColE1/pMB1/pBR322/pUC origin of replication
   5874..6734    -  CDS            AmpR: β-lactamase; bla; confers resistance to ampicillin, carbenicillin, and related antibiotics
   6735..6839    -  promoter       AmpR promoter: bla
