[The description below was written by a language model from this plasmid's Addgene catalogue record and pLannotate feature annotations shown in this document.]
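Description:
Opto-GPR61 is a mammalian expression plasmid built on the pcDNA3.1(-) backbone that encodes a light-activatable chimeric G-protein-coupled receptor. The 1,461 bp insert combines bovine rhodopsin with the human orphan class A receptor GPR61. The record describes it only as a chimeric receptor protein and does not specify which segments come from each parent. In designs of this type, the light-sensing rhodopsin core is generally retained while intracellular portions come from the target receptor, so that illumination engages the target's downstream signalling. The automated annotation identifies most of the coding region as bovine opsin (RHO), consistent with rhodopsin providing the bulk of the scaffold. The catalogue entry lists an N-terminal VSV-G epitope and a C-terminal rhodopsin 1D4 epitope, which allow detection or purification of the protein, although neither tag is called separately in the feature table.

Expression is driven by the CMV immediate-early enhancer and promoter and terminated by the bovine growth hormone polyadenylation signal, with a T7 promoter lying upstream of the insert. A separate cassette with the SV40 early promoter, the neomycin phosphotransferase gene and the SV40 poly(A) signal permits G418 selection of stably transfected mammalian cells. In bacteria the plasmid is maintained at high copy through a ColE1/pUC-type origin and selected with ampicillin via β-lactamase, and an f1 origin is also present. Several short annotated fragments (HIV-1 LTR, ble, lacI) are probably spurious partial matches or backbone remnants rather than functional parts. The depositor notes that the construct was made by two-step cloning and that the flanking sites cannot be used for subcloning. It serves for optical control and study of signalling by an orphan receptor whose ligand is unknown.
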