Addgene plasmid #106027: Opto-GPR61
Purpose: Expression of a chimeric G-protein coupled receptor (Rhodopsin-GPR61; Opto-GPR61; C5)
Depositing lab: Harald Janovjak. Depositing organization: Institute of Science and Technology Austria (I.S.T. Austria). Publication: Optical functionalization of human Class A orphan G-protein-coupled receptors. Morri M, Sanchez-Romero I, Tichy AM, Kainrath S, Gerrard EJ, Hirschfeld PP, Schwarz J, Janovjak H. Nat Commun. 2018 May 16;9(1):1950. doi: 10.1038/s41467-018-04342-1. PubMed 29769519.
Backbone
  Vector backbone: pcDNA3.1-
  Backbone manufacturer: Invitrogen
  Backbone size w/o insert (bp): 5427
  Vector type: Mammalian Expression
  Selectable markers: Neomycin (select with G418)
Growth in bacteria
  Bacterial resistance: Ampicillin, 100 μg/mL
  Growth temperature: 37°C
  Growth strain: DH5alpha
  Copy number: High Copy
Gene/Insert
  Gene/Insert name: Opto-GPR61
  Species: H. sapiens (human), B. taurus (bovine)
  Insert size (bp): 1461
  Mutation: Chimeric receptor protein
  Entrez Gene: GPR61 (a.k.a. BALGR, GPCR3)
  Promoter: CMV
  Tag / fusion protein: VSV-G (N terminal on insert); Rhodopsin-1D4 (C terminal on insert)
  Cloning method: Restriction Enzyme; 5′ cloning site unknown (unknown if destroyed); 3′ cloning site unknown (unknown if destroyed)
  Sequencing primers: 5′ CMV_F (CGCAAATGGGCGGTAGGCGTG); 3′ pcDNA_R (CAACAGATGGCTGGCAAC)
Terms and licenses: Academic/Nonprofit Terms; Industry Terms: Not Available to Industry
Depositor comments: two step cloning; 5' and 3' sites cannot be used for (sub)cloning
How to cite: Opto-GPR61 was a gift from Harald Janovjak (Addgene plasmid # 106027 ; http://n2t.net/addgene:106027 ; RRID:Addgene_106027)
