>Addgene plasmid #106027 | Opto-GPR61 | depositor partial sequence | sequence record 200790 | Opto-GPR61
ATGAAAACGATCATCGCCCTGAGCTACATCTTCTGCCTGGTATTCGCCATGTACACCGATATAGAGATGA
ACAGGCTGGGAAAGGATAGCCTCATGAACGGGACCGAGGGCCCAAACTTCTACGTGCCTTTCTCCAACAA
GACGGGCGTGGTGCGCAGCCCCTTCGAGGCCCCGCAGTACTACCTGGCGGAGCCATGGCAGTTCTCCATG
CTGGCCGCCTACATGTTCCTGCTGATCATGCTTGGCTTCCCCATCAACTTCCTCACGCTGTACGTCATCG
CCAAGACGCCTGCCCTCCGAAAACTCAACTACATCCTGCTCAACCTGGCCGTGGCCGACCTCTTCATGGT
GTTCGGGGGCTTCACCACCACCCTCTACACCTCTCTGCACGGGTACTTCGTCTTTGGGCCCACGGGCTGC
AACCTGGAGGGCTTCTTTGCCACCTTGGGCGGTGAAATTGCACTGTGGTCCTTGGTGGTCCTGGCCATCG
AGCGGTACGTGGTGGTGGTCCACCCCATGCGCTACGAGGTGCGCATGACGCTGGGGCTGGCCATCATGGG
CGTCGCCTTCACCTGGGTCATGGCTCTGGCCTGTGCCGCGCCCCCCCTCGTCGGCTGGTCCAGGTACATC
CCGGAGGGCATGCAGTGCTCGTGCGGGATTGACTACTACACGCCCCACGAGGAAACCAACAATGAGTCGT
TCGTCATCTACATGTTCGTGGTCCACTTCATCATCCCCCTGATTGTCATATTCTTCTGCTACGGAAGCAT
GTTCCGAGTGGCCCGCGTGGCTGCCATGCAGCACGGGCCGCTGCCCACGTGGATGGAGACACCCCGGCAA
CGCTCCGAATCTCTCAGCAGCCGCTCCACGATGGTCACCAGCTCGGGGGCCCCCCAGACCACCCCACACC
GGACGTTTGGGGGAGGGAAAGCAGCACGCATGGTGATCATCATGGTCATCGCTTTCCTAATCTGCTGGCT
GCCCTACGCTGGGGTGGCGTTCTACATCTTCACCCATCAGGGCTCTGACTTTGGCCCCATCTTCATGACC
ATCCCGGCTTTCTTTGCCAAGACTTCTGCCGTCTACAACCCCGTCATCTACATCATGATGAACAAGCAGT
TCCGCGGGGAGTTGAGCAAGCAGTTTGTCTGCTTCTTCAAGCCAGCTCCAGAGGAGGAGCTGAGGCTGCC
TAGCCGGGAGGGCTCCATTGAGGAGAACTTCCTGCAGTTCCTTCAGGGGACTGGCTGTCCTTCTGAGTCC
TGGGTTTCCCGACCCCTACCCAGCCCCAAGCAGGAGCCACCTGCTGTTGACTTTCGAATCCCAGGCCAGA
TAGCTGAGGAAACCTCTGAGTTCCTGGAGCAGCAACTCACCAGCGACATCATCATGTCAGACAGCTACCT
CCGTCCTGCCGCCTCACCCCGGCTGGAGTCAACAGAAACCAGCCAAGTGGCGCCTGCCTAA
